Addgene plasmid #157729: pcDNA5-FRT-TO-FH-Nprot
Purpose: mammalian expression of N-terminally Flag-His8 tagged SARS-CoV-2 N protein under control of a tetracycline-inducible promoter
Depositing lab: David Tollervey. Depositing organization: University of Edinburgh. Publication: Integrative vectors for regulated expression of SARS-CoV-2 proteins implicated in RNA metabolism. Bresson S, Robertson N, Sani E, Turowski TW, Shchepachev V, Kompauerova M, Spanos C, Helwak A, Tollervey D. Wellcome Open Res. 2020 Nov 3;5:261. doi: 10.12688/wellcomeopenres.16322.1. eCollection 2020. PubMed 33313418.
Backbone
  Vector backbone: pcDNA5-FRT-TO
  Backbone manufacturer: Thermo Fisher
  Vector type: Mammalian Expression
  Selectable markers: Hygromycin
Growth in bacteria
  Bacterial resistance: Ampicillin, 100 μg/mL
  Growth temperature: 37°C
  Growth strain: DH5alpha
  Copy number: High Copy
Gene/Insert
  Gene/Insert name: FH-Nprot (alt name: SARS-CoV-2 N (nucleocapsid))
  Species: SARS-CoV-2
  Mutation: codon optimized
  Entrez Gene: N (a.k.a. GU280_gp10)
  Tag / fusion protein: Flag-His8 (N terminal on backbone)
  Cloning method: Restriction Enzyme; 5′ cloning site Unknown (unknown if destroyed); 3′ cloning site Unknown (unknown if destroyed)
Resource information
  A portion of this plasmid was derived from a plasmid made by: IDT
Terms and licenses: Academic/Nonprofit Terms; Industry Terms
How to cite: pcDNA5-FRT-TO-FH-Nprot was a gift from David Tollervey (Addgene plasmid # 157729 ; http://n2t.net/addgene:157729 ; RRID:Addgene_157729)
