[The description below was written by a language model from this plasmid's Addgene catalogue record and pLannotate feature annotations shown in this document.]
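Description:
pcDNA5-FRT-TO-FH-Nprot is a mammalian expression plasmid of about 6.4 kb built on the commercial pcDNA5-FRT-TO backbone. It carries a codon-optimized open reading frame for the SARS-CoV-2 nucleocapsid (N) protein with an N-terminal Flag-His8 tandem tag supplied by the backbone. In bacteria it is maintained at high copy from a ColE1/pUC-type origin and selected with ampicillin through the β-lactamase gene. Short fragments annotated as f1 ori, lac promoter/operator, lacI, ble and bom are backbone remnants with no evident role in the design.

Expression is driven by the CMV immediate-early enhancer and promoter. Immediately downstream, the annotation software labels short matches as PLtetO-1 and TRE3GV fragments; these correspond to tet operator sites. In cells that express the Tet repressor, these operators keep transcription off until tetracycline or doxycycline is added, which gives the tetracycline-inducible control described in the record. The N coding sequence is followed by a bGH polyadenylation signal. The tag itself is not separately annotated but presumably lies in the gap between the promoter region and the N CDS.

Downstream, an FRT site sits directly in front of a hygromycin resistance gene that has an SV40 poly(A) signal but no annotated promoter of its own. In this arrangement, FLP recombinase inserts the plasmid at a matching genomic FRT site in a suitable host line, where the resistance gene becomes expressed. Hygromycin selection therefore enriches for single-copy, site-specific integrants. The construct is intended for generating stable, isogenic cell lines with regulated expression of N. The Flag-His8 tag permits detection and tandem affinity purification, consistent with the depositors' interest in viral proteins implicated in RNA metabolism.
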