Features (pLannotate 1.2.2; 21 found; start..end, strand, type, name):
     56..435     +  enhancer       CMV enhancer: human cytomegalovirus immediate early enhancer
    436..639     +  promoter       CMV promoter: human cytomegalovirus (CMV) immediate early promoter
    641..660     +  promoter       PLtetO-1 promoter (fragment): modified phage lambda PL promoter with tet operator sites (Lutz and Bujard, 1997)
    662..681     +  promoter       PLtetO-1 promoter (fragment): modified phage lambda PL promoter with tet operator sites (Lutz and Bujard, 1997)
    689..722     +  promoter       TRE3GV promoter (fragment): 3rd-generation Tet-responsive promoter that can be activated by binding of Tet-On® 3G, optimized for retroviral and lentiviral vectors
    880..2136    +  CDS            N: NCAP_SARS2 - Experimental evidence at protein level: Swiss-Prot protein existence level 1. Packages the positive strand viral genome RNA into a helical ribonucleocapsid (RNP) and plays a fundamental role during virion assembly through its interactions with the viral genome and membrane protein M. Plays an important role in enhancing the efficiency of subgenomic viral RNA transcription as well as viral replication (By similarity). May modulate transforming growth factor-beta signaling by binding host smad3 (By similarity). From Severe acute respiratory syndrome coronavirus 2 (2019-nCoV) (SARS-C
   2214..2438    +  polyA_signal   bGH poly(A) signal: bovine growth hormone polyadenylation signal
   2442..2463    +  promoter       SV40 promoter (fragment): SV40 enhancer and early promoter
   2484..2717    +  rep_origin     f1 ori (fragment) (sequence partly withheld): f1 bacteriophage origin of replication; arrow indicates direction of (+) strand synthesis
   2722..2769    +  protein_bind   FRT: FLP-mediated recombination occurs in the 8-bp core sequence TCTAGAAA (Turan and Bode, 2011). FLP recombinase from the Saccharomyces cerevisiae 2μ plasmid
   2777..3799    +  CDS            HygR: aminoglycoside phosphotransferase from E. coli; aph(4)-Ia; confers resistance to hygromycin
   3809..3934    +  CDS            ble (fragment): BLE_KLEPN - Experimental evidence at protein level: Swiss-Prot protein existence level 1. Binding protein with a strong affinity to the bleomycin family of antibiotics. Binds to CL990; an antimitotic-antibiotic compound. From Klebsiella pneumoniae.
   3929..4050    +  polyA_signal   SV40 poly(A) signal: SV40 polyadenylation signal
   4123..4139    -  protein_bind   lac operator: The lac repressor binds to the lac operator to inhibit transcription in E. coli. This inhibition can be relieved by adding lactose or isopropyl-β-D-thiogalactopyranoside (IPTG). lac repressor encoded by lacI
   4147..4177    -  promoter       lac promoter: promoter for the E. coli lac operon
   4192..4213    -  protein_bind   CAP binding site: CAP binding activates transcription in the presence of cAMP. E. coli catabolite activator protein
   4226..4318    -  CDS            lacI (fragment): lac repressor; lacI; The lac repressor binds to the lac operator to inhibit transcription in E. coli. This inhibition can be relieved by adding lactose or isopropyl-β-D-thiogalactopyranoside (IPTG).
   4501..5089    -  rep_origin     ori: high-copy-number ColE1/pMB1/pBR322/pUC origin of replication
   5260..6120    -  CDS            AmpR: β-lactamase; bla; confers resistance to ampicillin, carbenicillin, and related antibiotics
   6121..6225    -  promoter       AmpR promoter: bla
   6284..6336    -  misc_feature   bom (fragment): basis of mobility region from pBR322
>Addgene plasmid #157729 | pcDNA5-FRT-TO-FH-Nprot | addgene full sequence | sequence record 307938 | Addgene NGS Result
CTTAGGGTTAGGCGTTTTGCGCTGCTTCGCGATGTACGGGCCAGATATACGCGTTGACATTGATTATTGA
CTAGTTATTAATAGTAATCAATTACGGGGTCATTAGTTCATAGCCCATATATGGAGTTCCGCGTTACATA
ACTTACGGTAAATGGCCCGCCTGGCTGACCGCCCAACGACCCCCGCCCATTGACGTCAATAATGACGTAT
GTTCCCATAGTAACGCCAATAGGGACTTTCCATTGACGTCAATGGGTGGAGTATTTACGGTAAACTGCCC
ACTTGGCAGTACATCAAGTGTATCATATGCCAAGTACGCCCCCTATTGACGTCAATGACGGTAAATGGCC
CGCCTGGCATTATGCCCAGTACATGACCTTATGGGACTTTCCTACTTGGCAGTACATCTACGTATTAGTC
ATCGCTATTACCATGGTGATGCGGTTTTGGCAGTACATCAATGGGCGTGGATAGCGGTTTGACTCACGGG
GATTTCCAAGTCTCCACCCCATTGACGTCAATGGGAGTTTGTTTTGGCACCAAAATCAACGGGACTTTCC
AAAATGTCGTAACAACTCCGCCCCATTGACGCAAATGGGCGGTAGGCGTGTACGGTGGGAGGTCTATATA
AGCAGAGCTCTCCCTATCAGTGATAGAGATCTCCCTATCAGTGATAGAGATCGTCGACGAGCTCGTTTAG
TGAACCGTCAGATCGCCTGGAGACGCCATCCACGCTGTTTTGACCTCCATAGAAGACACCGGGACCGATC
CAGCCTCCGGACTCTAGCGTTTAAACTTAAGCTTGAGATGGACTATAAAGATGACGATGACAAGGCCGCA
GCCGCACATCACCACCATCATCACCATCACGGATCCGGGATGTCCGACAATGGTCCGCAGAACCAGAGAA
ACGCACCCAGGATAACATTTGGGGGTCCAAGTGACAGTACAGGATCTAACCAGAATGGGGAGCGAAGCGG
GGCACGGTCTAAGCAACGCAGACCCCAGGGTCTTCCTAATAATACAGCATCATGGTTTACCGCTCTCACA
CAACACGGAAAAGAAGACTTGAAGTTCCCTCGCGGGCAGGGGGTCCCGATCAATACGAATAGTTCTCCCG
ATGATCAAATCGGTTATTACCGAAGGGCCACCCGCAGAATTCGAGGAGGGGATGGTAAGATGAAGGATCT
TAGTCCAAGGTGGTATTTCTATTACCTCGGCACGGGCCCGGAGGCGGGCCTCCCATACGGGGCTAACAAG
GACGGAATCATCTGGGTGGCGACCGAGGGTGCCCTCAACACTCCCAAGGATCATATAGGAACGCGGAATC
CAGCAAATAATGCGGCTATAGTGTTGCAACTTCCGCAAGGAACAACCCTCCCTAAGGGATTCTATGCAGA
GGGGTCCAGGGGAGGTTCTCAAGCTAGTTCTCGCTCATCAAGCCGATCTCGGAATTCATCTCGGAATTCA
ACGCCAGGATCTAGTCGAGGCACAAGTCCGGCCCGGATGGCCGGAAACGGCGGCGATGCCGCGTTGGCAC
TCCTGCTCTTGGATCGCCTTAACCAACTTGAATCTAAAATGAGTGGTAAGGGGCAGCAACAACAGGGGCA
GACAGTGACAAAAAAGAGTGCAGCAGAGGCGAGTAAGAAGCCCAGGCAAAAACGCACAGCAACGAAAGCA
TATAACGTCACCCAGGCATTTGGTAGACGGGGCCCCGAACAGACACAAGGTAACTTCGGAGATCAGGAAC
TCATCCGGCAAGGTACCGACTACAAGCATTGGCCACAGATCGCGCAGTTTGCTCCCAGTGCGTCCGCTTT
CTTCGGAATGTCTCGGATAGGCATGGAGGTTACGCCGAGTGGCACGTGGCTTACATATACCGGAGCAATC
AAACTGGATGACAAAGATCCAAATTTCAAAGATCAGGTTATCTTGTTGAACAAACATATTGATGCCTATA
AAACGTTTCCACCCACAGAACCTAAAAAAGACAAGAAGAAAAAAGCCGACGAAACGCAAGCCCTTCCACA
GAGGCAGAAAAAGCAGCAAACCGTCACTCTGCTGCCTGCTGCCGACCTGGATGACTTCTCTAAGCAGCTC
CAACAATCAATGTCAAGTGCCGATTCAACCCAGGCCTAAGCCTAGGAGATATCCAGCACAGTGGCGGCCG
CTCGAGTCTAGAGGGCCCGTTTAAACCCGCTGATCAGCCTCGACTGTGCCTTCTAGTTGCCAGCCATCTG
TTGTTTGCCCCTCCCCCGTGCCTTCCTTGACCCTGGAAGGTGCCACTCCCACTGTCCTTTCCTAATAAAA
TGAGGAAATTGCATCGCATTGTCTGAGTAGGTGTCATTCTATTCTGGGGGGTGGGGTGGGGCAGGACAGC
AAGGGGGAGGATTGGGAAGACAATAGCAGGCATGCTGGGGATGCGGTGGGCTCTATGGCTTCTGAGGCGG
AAAGAACCAGCTGGGGCTCTAGGGGGTATCCCC
[124 nt withheld, positions 2484-2607]
C
[91 nt withheld, positions 2609-2699]
AGGGTGATGGTTCACGTACCTAGAAGTTCCTATTCCGAAGTTCCTATTCTCTAGAAAGTATAGGAACTTC
CTTGGCCAAAAAGCCTGAACTCACCGCGACGTCTGTCGAGAAGTTTCTGATCGAAAAGTTCGACAGCGTC
TCCGACCTGATGCAGCTCTCGGAGGGCGAAGAATCTCGTGCTTTCAGCTTCGATGTAGGAGGGCGTGGAT
ATGTCCTGCGGGTAAATAGCTGCGCCGATGGTTTCTACAAAGATCGTTATGTTTATCGGCACTTTGCATC
GGCCGCGCTCCCGATTCCGGAAGTGCTTGACATTGGGGAATTCAGCGAGAGCCTGACCTATTGCATCTCC
CGCCGTGCACAGGGTGTCACGTTGCAAGACCTGCCTGAAACCGAACTGCCCGCTGTTCTGCAGCCGGTCG
CGGAGGCCATGGATGCGATCGCTGCGGCCGATCTTAGCCAGACGAGCGGGTTCGGCCCATTCGGACCGCA
AGGAATCGGTCAATACACTACATGGCGTGATTTCATATGCGCGATTGCTGATCCCCATGTGTATCACTGG
CAAACTGTGATGGACGACACCGTCAGTGCGTCCGTCGCGCAGGCTCTCGATGAGCTGATGCTTTGGGCCG
AGGACTGCCCCGAAGTCCGGCACCTCGTGCACGCGGATTTCGGCTCCAACAATGTCCTGACGGACAATGG
CCGCATAACAGCGGTCATTGACTGGAGCGAGGCGATGTTCGGGGATTCCCAATACGAGGTCGCCAACATC
TTCTTCTGGAGGCCGTGGTTGGCTTGTATGGAGCAGCAGACGCGCTACTTCGAGCGGAGGCATCCGGAGC
TTGCAGGATCGCCGCGGCTCCGGGCGTATATGCTCCGCATTGGTCTTGACCAACTCTATCAGAGCTTGGT
TGACGGCAATTTCGATGATGCAGCTTGGGCGCAGGGTCGATGCGACGCAATCGTCCGATCCGGAGCCGGG
ACTGTCGGGCGTACACAAATCGCCCGCAGAAGCGCGGCCGTCTGGACCGATGGCTGTGTAGAAGTACTCG
CCGATAGTGGAAACCGACGCCCCAGCACTCGTCCGAGGGCAAAGGAATAGCACGTACTACGAGATTTCGA
TTCCACCGCCGCCTTCTATGAAAGGTTGGGCTTCGGAATCGTTTTCCGGGACGCCGGCTGGATGATCCTC
CAGCGCGGGGATCTCATGCTGGAGTTCTTCGCCCACCCCAACTTGTTTATTGCAGCTTATAATGGTTACA
AATAAAGCAATAGCATCACAAATTTCACAAATAAAGCATTTTTTTCACTGCATTCTAGTTGTGGTTTGTC
CAAACTCATCAATGTATCTTATCATGTCTGTATACCGTCGACCTCTAGCTAGAGCTTGGCGTAATCATGG
TCATAGCTGTTTCCTGTGTGAAATTGTTATCCGCTCACAATTCCACACAACATACGAGCCGGAAGCATAA
AGTGTAAAGCCTGGGGTGCCTAATGAGTGAGCTAACTCACATTAATTGCGTTGCGCTCACTGCCCGCTTT
CCAGTCGGGAAACCTGTCGTGCCAGCTGCATTAATGAATCGGCCAACGCGCGGGGAGAGGCGGTTTGCGT
ATTGGGCGCTCTTCCGCTTCCTCGCTCACTGACTCGCTGCGCTCGGTCGTTCGGCTGCGGCGAGCGGTAT
CAGCTCACTCAAAGGCGGTAATACGGTTATCCACAGAATCAGGGGATAACGCAGGAAAGAACATGTGAGC
AAAAGGCCAGCAAAAGGCCAGGAACCGTAAAAAGGCCGCGTTGCTGGCGTTTTTCCATAGGCTCCGCCCC
CCTGACGAGCATCACAAAAATCGACGCTCAAGTCAGAGGTGGCGAAACCCGACAGGACTATAAAGATACC
AGGCGTTTCCCCCTGGAAGCTCCCTCGTGCGCTCTCCTGTTCCGACCCTGCCGCTTACCGGATACCTGTC
CGCCTTTCTCCCTTCGGGAAGCGTGGCGCTTTCTCATAGCTCACGCTGTAGGTATCTCAGTTCGGTGTAG
GTCGTTCGCTCCAAGCTGGGCTGTGTGCACGAACCCCCCGTTCAGCCCGACCGCTGCGCCTTATCCGGTA
ACTATCGTCTTGAGTCCAACCCGGTAAGACACGACTTATCGCCACTGGCAGCAGCCACTGGTAACAGGAT
TAGCAGAGCGAGGTATGTAGGCGGTGCTACAGAGTTCTTGAAGTGGTGGCCTAACTACGGCTACACTAGA
AGAACAGTATTTGGTATCTGCGCTCTGCTGAAGCCAGTTACCTTCGGAAAAAGAGTTGGTAGCTCTTGAT
CCGGCAAACAAACCACCGCTGGTAGCGGTGGTTTTTTTGTTTGCAAGCAGCAGATTACGCGCAGAAAAAA
AGGATCTCAAGAAGATCCTTTGATCTTTTCTACGGGGTCTGACGCTCAGTGGAACGAAAACTCACGTTAA
GGGATTTTGGTCATGAGATTATCAAAAAGGATCTTCACCTAGATCCTTTTAAATTAAAAATGAAGTTTTA
AATCAATCTAAAGTATATATGAGTAAACTTGGTCTGACAGTTACCAATGCTTAATCAGTGAGGCACCTAT
CTCAGCGATCTGTCTATTTCGTTCATCCATAGTTGCCTGACTCCCCGTCGTGTAGATAACTACGATACGG
GAGGGCTTACCATCTGGCCCCAGTGCTGCAATGATACCGCGAGACCCACGCTCACCGGCTCCAGATTTAT
CAGCAATAAACCAGCCAGCCGGAAGGGCCGAGCGCAGAAGTGGTCCTGCAACTTTATCCGCCTCCATCCA
GTCTATTAATTGTTGCCGGGAAGCTAGAGTAAGTAGTTCGCCAGTTAATAGTTTGCGCAACGTTGTTGCC
ATTGCTACAGGCATCGTGGTGTCACGCTCGTCGTTTGGTATGGCTTCATTCAGCTCCGGTTCCCAACGAT
CAAGGCGAGTTACATGATCCCCCATGTTGTGCAAAAAAGCGGTTAGCTCCTTCGGTCCTCCGATCGTTGT
CAGAAGTAAGTTGGCCGCAGTGTTATCACTCATGGTTATGGCAGCACTGCATAATTCTCTTACTGTCATG
CCATCCGTAAGATGCTTTTCTGTGACTGGTGAGTACTCAACCAAGTCATTCTGAGAATAGTGTATGCGGC
GACCGAGTTGCTCTTGCCCGGCGTCAATACGGGATAATACCGCGCCACATAGCAGAACTTTAAAAGTGCT
CATCATTGGAAAACGTTCTTCGGGGCGAAAACTCTCAAGGATCTTACCGCTGTTGAGATCCAGTTCGATG
TAACCCACTCGTGCACCCAACTGATCTTCAGCATCTTTTACTTTCACCAGCGTTTCTGGGTGAGCAAAAA
CAGGAAGGCAAAATGCCGCAAAAAAGGGAATAAGGGCGACACGGAAATGTTGAATACTCATACTCTTCCT
TTTTCAATATTATTGAAGCATTTATCAGGGTTATTGTCTCATGAGCGGATACATATTTGAATGTATTTAG
AAAAATAAACAAATAGGGGTTCCGCGCACATTTCCCCGAAAAGTGCCACCTGACGTCGACGGATCGGGAG
ATCTCCCGATCCCCTATGGTGCACTCTCAGTACAATCTGCTCTGATGCCGCATAGTTAAGCCAGTATCTG
CTCCCTGCTTGTGTGTTGGAGGTCGCTGAGTAGTGCGCGAGCAAAATTTAAGCTACAACAAGGCAAGGCT
TGACCGACAATTGCATGAAGAATCTG
